>Addgene plasmid #81340 | pDONR223_CPXCR1_p.S102P | addgene full sequence | sequence record 168519 | Addgene NGS Result
GGCAGTTCCCTACTCTCGCGTTAACGCTAGCATGGATGTTTTCCCAGTCACGACGTTGTAAAACGACGGC
CAGTCTTAAGCTCGGGCCCCAAATAATGATTTTATTTTGACTGATAGTGACCTGTTCGTTGCAACAAATT
GATGAGCAATGCTTTTTTATAATGCCAACTTTGTACAAAAAAGTTGGCACCATGAGTTCTCCTACTAAAG
AAGGAAGTGATACAGCTGGAAATGCTCACAAAAATTCTGAAAATGAGCCTCCTAATGACTGTAGTACAGA
CATAGAGTCTCCATCTGCTGATCCCAATATGATCTATCAGGTAGAAACCAACCCAATAAACAGGGAGCCA
GGCACAGCAACCTCCCAGGAAGATGTTGTTCCTCAAGCAGCAGAAAACAGCGAGCTCGAAACAGAGATCC
AAAAAGATCAACGAGAAGAAGATCTAAAAGAAGAGCTTCTTCTACTTCAGACCCCCATTCCCAGAAAATT
GGTCCCTCACAAGCCCTTAAATGATAGATCAAGATCCCACTCAGGGAAAGTTGAGATGAAAGCAAACAAT
TTCCCCATAAATCACAAAACTCGTTTTCGACTTTCAACTTCATGGAGAGTCCCATTTATTAACAGTCATG
AGATAAGAAGTATGATTCTCCATCTGCTATGTGATAGATATTTCTCTCAGGCTGCAGGGTGTCAGAATAC
CATGTGGGTAAAGCGAAAATATATAGCATGTCTTTACCATCCAAATAGTTTCACCCATCACGAGAGAGCC
ATAACATTTAGAAGGCCTTCGAGGGTGCACTACTACCGTCCCCTCACTGAGAGAATGACATCAGGAAAAT
TTTGCAAATCAACTGACACTAAAGGGAAATGTAGATTCCGTGCTATTGTGAGGTCTGTGCTCTTTGTGTC
ACAGATACAAATTGAAAGTATTTTTAATATAAAAGGTTTTGTGGATATATTGACATATATCCATACCATG
AATGTTATGATCACAAACACCAATAATGGTTGGAAATACTTTTGTCCCATCTGTGGAAGGCTTTTTAACA
CTTACTCTGAATTAAGACAACATTCATGCAGCTCTTCTGGGAATTACCCAACTTTCTTGTACAAAGTTGG
CATTATAAGAAAGCATTGCTTATCAATTTGTTGCAACGAACAGGTCACTATCAGTCAAAATAAAATCATT
ATTTGCCATCCAGCTGATATCCCCTATAGTGAGTCGTATTACATGGTCATAGCTGTTTCCTGGCAGCTCT
GGCCCGTGTCTCAAAATCTCTGATGTTACATTGCACAAGATAAAAATATATCATCATGCCTCCTCTAGAC
CAGCCAGGACAGAAATGCCTCGACTTCGCTGCTACCCAAGGTTGCCGGGTGACGCACACCGTGGAAACGG
ATGAAGGCACGAACCCAGTGGACATAAGCCTGTTCGGTTCGTAAGCTGTAATGCAAGTAGCGTATGCGCT
CACGCAACTGGTCCAGAACCTTGACCGAACGCAGCGGTGGTAACGGCGCAGTGGCGGTTTTCATGGCTTG
TTATGACTGTTTTTTTGGGGTACAGTCTATGCCTCGGGCATCCAAGCAGCAAGCGCGTTACGCCGTGGGT
CGATGTTTGATGTTATGGAGCAGCAACGATGTTACGCAGCAGGGCAGTCGCCCTAAAACAAAGTTAAACA
TTATGAGGGAAGCGGTGATCGCCGAAGTATCGACTCAACTATCAGAGGTAGTTGGCGTCATCGAGCGCCA
TCTCGAACCGACGTTGCTGGCCGTACATTTGTACGGCTCCGCAGTGGATGGCGGCCTGAAGCCACACAGT
GATATTGATTTGCTGGTTACGGTGACCGTAAGGCTTGATGAAACAACGCGGCGAGCTTTGATCAACGACC
TTTTGGAAACTTCGGCTTCCCCTGGAGAGAGCGAGATTCTCCGCGCTGTAGAAGTCACCATTGTTGTGCA
CGACGACATCATTCCGTGGCGTTATCCAGCTAAGCGCGAACTGCAATTTGGAGAATGGCAGCGCAATGAC
ATTCTTGCAGGTATCTTCGAGCCAGCCACGATCGACATTGATCTGGCTATCTTGCTGACAAAAGCAAGAG
AACATAGCGTTGCCTTGGTAGGTCCAGCGGCGGAGGAACTCTTTGATCCGGTTCCTGAACAGGATCTATT
TGAGGCGCTAAATGAAACCTTAACGCTATGGAACTCGCCGCCCGACTGGGCTGGCGATGAGCGAAATGTA
GTGCTTACGTTGTCCCGCATTTGGTACAGCGCAGTAACCGGCAAAATCGCGCCGAAGGATGTCGCTGCCG
ACTGGGCAATGGAGCGCCTGCCGGCCCAGTATCAGCCCGTCATACTTGAAGCTAGACAGGCTTATCTTGG
ACAAGAAGAAGATCGCTTGGCCTCGCGCGCAGATCAGTTGGAAGAATTTGTCCACTACGTGAAAGGCGAG
ATCACCAAGGTAGTCGGCAAATAACCCTCGAGCCACCCATGACCAAAATCCCTTAACGTGAGTTACGCGT
CGTTCCACTGAGCGTCAGACCCCGTAGAAAAGATCAAAGGATCTTCTTGAGATCCTTTTTTTCTGCGCGT
AATCTGCTGCTTGCAAACAAAAAAACCACCGCTACCAGCGGTGGTTTGTTTGCCGGATCAAGAGCTACCA
ACTCTTTTTCCGAAGGTAACTGGCTTCAGCAGAGCGCAGATACCAAATACTGTTCTTCTAGTGTAGCCGT
AGTTAGGCCACCACTTCAAGAACTCTGTAGCACCGCCTACATACCTCGCTCTGCTAATCCTGTTACCAGT
GGCTGCTGCCAGTGGCGATAAGTCGTGTCTTACCGGGTTGGACTCAAGACGATAGTTACCGGATAAGGCG
CAGCGGTCGGGCTGAACGGGGGGTTCGTGCACACAGCCCAGCTTGGAGCGAACGACCTACACCGAACTGA
GATACCTACAGCGTGAGCTATGAGAAAGCGCCACGCTTCCCGAAGGGAGAAAGGCGGACAGGTATCCGGT
AAGCGGCAGGGTCGGAACAGGAGAGCGCACGAGGGAGCTTCCAGGGGGAAACGCCTGGTATCTTTATAGT
CCTGTCGGGTTTCGCCACCTCTGACTTGAGCGTCGATTTTTGTGATGCTCGTCAGGGGGGCGGAGCCTAT
GGAAAAACGCCAGCAACGCGGCCTTTTTACGGTTCCTGGCCTTTTGCTGGCCTTTTGCTCACATGTTCTT
TCCTGCGTTATCCCCTGATTCTGTGGATAACCGTATTACCGCCTTTGAGTGAGCTGATACCGCTCGCCGC
AGCCGAACGACCGAGCGCAGCGAGTCAGTGAGCGAGGAAGCGGAAGAGCGCCCAATACGCAAACCGCCTC
TCCCCGCGCGTTGGCCGATTCATTAATGCAGCTGGCACGACAGGTTTCCCGACTGGAAAGCGGGCAGTGA
GCGCAACGCAATTAATACGCGTACCGCTAGCCAGGAAGAGTTTGTAGAAACGCAAAAAGGCCATCCGTCA
GGATGGCCTTCTGCTTAGTTTGATGCCTGGCAGTTTATGGCGGGCGTCCTGCCCGCCACCCTCCGGGCCG
TTGCTTCACAACGTTCAAATCCGCTCCCGGCGGATTTGTCCTACTCAGGAGAGCGTTCACCGACAAACAA
CAGATAAAACGAAAGGCCCAGTCTTCCGACTGAGCCTTTCGTTTTATTTGATGCCT
Features (pLannotate 1.2.2; 12 found; start..end, strand, type, name):
     38..74      -  CDS            lacZα (fragment): LacZα fragment of β-galactosidase; lacZ fragment
     91..186     +  protein_bind   attL3: mutant version of attL; recombination site for the Gateway® LR reaction LR Clonase™
    192..1094    +  CDS            CPXCR1: CPXCR_HUMAN - Experimental evidence at transcript level: Swiss-Prot protein existence level 2. From Homo sapiens (Human).
   1096..1195    -  protein_bind   attL2: mutant version of attL; recombination site for the Gateway® LR reaction LR Clonase™
   1213..1231    -  promoter       T7 promoter: promoter for bacteriophage T7 RNA polymerase
   1421..1444    +  promoter       Pc promoter (fragment): intI1 (promoter lies within the coding sequence); class 1 integron promoter
   1620..1676    +  CDS            GmR (fragment): gentamycin acetyltransferase; aacC1; confers resistance to gentamycin
   1683..2474    +  CDS            SmR: aminoglycoside adenylyltransferase (Murphy, 1985); aadA; confers resistance to spectinomycin and streptomycin
   2567..3155    +  rep_origin     ori: high-copy-number ColE1/pMB1/pBR322/pUC origin of replication
   3338..3430    +  CDS            lacI (fragment): lac repressor; lacI; The lac repressor binds to the lac operator to inhibit transcription in E. coli. This inhibition can be relieved by adding lactose or isopropyl-β-D-thiogalactopyranoside (IPTG).
   3485..3512    -  terminator     rrnB T2 terminator: transcription terminator T2 from the E. coli rrnB gene
   3644..3687    +  terminator     rrnB T1 terminator: Escherichia coli rrnB; transcription terminator T1 from the E. coli rrnB gene
