[The description below was written by a language model from this plasmid's Addgene catalogue record and pLannotate feature annotations shown in this document.]
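Description:
pDONR223_CPXCR1_p.S102P is a Gateway entry clone built on the Invitrogen pDONR223 backbone and carrying the human CPXCR1 open reading frame (also known as CT77) with an S102P missense substitution. It belongs to the Target Accelerator Plasmid Collection, a set of wild-type and variant ORFs assembled for the systematic functional testing of rare cancer-associated alleles. The sequenced plasmid is about 3.7 kb and is maintained in E. coli at high copy through a ColE1/pUC-type origin. Selection is by spectinomycin, conferred by the aadA (SmR) aminoglycoside adenylyltransferase gene. This gene sits downstream of a fragment of the class 1 integron Pc promoter and a residual piece of a gentamicin resistance gene. rrnB T1 and T2 terminators lie upstream of the cloning region and help insulate it from read-through transcription. Short lacZα and lacI fragments are backbone remnants.

The roughly 900 bp CPXCR1 coding sequence is flanked by two attL recombination sites. The automated annotation labels these attL3 and attL2, although pDONR223 entry clones are conventionally described as attL1/attL2. These sites allow the ORF to be moved in a defined orientation into any compatible attR destination vector through an LR Clonase reaction. The record lists no promoter for the insert, so the plasmid is a shuttle and archival clone rather than an expression construct. The only annotated promoter near the insert is a T7 promoter beyond attL2, which points back toward it on the opposite strand. The ORF is in the "open" configuration, with no stop codon immediately after the insert, so it can be fused in frame to C-terminal tags or reporters supplied by the destination vector. Flanking M13 primer sites allow the insert to be verified by sequencing.
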