Addgene plasmid #81340: pDONR223_CPXCR1_p.S102P
Purpose: Gateway Donor vector containing CPXCR1 , part of the Target Accelerator Plasmid Collection.
Depositing lab: Jesse Boehm & William Hahn & David Root. Depositing organization: Broad Institute. Publication: Systematic Functional Interrogation of Rare Cancer Variants Identifies Oncogenic Alleles. Kim E, Ilic N, Shrestha Y, Zou L, Kamburov A, Zhu C, Yang X, Lubonja R, Tran N, Nguyen C, Lawrence MS, Piccioni F, Bagul M, Doench JG, Chouinard CR, Wu X, Hogstrom L, Natoli T, Tamayo P, Horn H, Corsello SM, Lage K, Root DE, Subramanian A, Golub TR, Getz G, Boehm JS, Hahn WC. Cancer Discov. 2016 Jul;6(7):714-26. doi: 10.1158/2159-8290.CD-16-0160. Epub 2016 May 4. PubMed 27147599.
Backbone
  Vector backbone: pDONR223
  Backbone manufacturer: Invitrogen
  Backbone size w/o insert (bp): 2790
  Vector type: Gateway Entry vector
Growth in bacteria
  Bacterial resistance: Spectinomycin, 50 μg/mL
  Growth temperature: 37°C
  Growth strain: DH5alpha
  Copy number: High Copy
Gene/Insert
  Gene/Insert name: CPXCR1
  Species: H. sapiens (human)
  Mutation: S102P
  GenBank ID: NM_033048.5
  Entrez Gene: CPXCR1 (a.k.a. CT77)
  Promoter: None
  Cloning method: Gateway Cloning
  Sequencing primers: 5′ M13pUC-fwd; 3′ M13-Rev
Terms and licenses: Academic/Nonprofit Terms; Industry Terms: Not Available to Industry
Depositor comments: Open state: NO stop codon immediately follows insert
How to cite: pDONR223_CPXCR1_p.S102P was a gift from Jesse Boehm & William Hahn & David Root (Addgene plasmid # 81340 ; http://n2t.net/addgene:81340 ; RRID:Addgene_81340)
