>Addgene plasmid #81340 | pDONR223_CPXCR1_p.S102P | depositor partial sequence | sequence record 154659 | Insert sequence
ATGAGTTCTCCTACTAAAGAAGGAAGTGATACAGCTGGAAATGCTCACAAAAATTCTGAAAATGAGCCTC
CTAATGACTGTAGTACAGACATAGAGTCTCCATCTGCTGATCCCAATATGATCTATCAGGTAGAAACCAA
CCCAATAAACAGGGAGCCAGGCACAGCAACCTCCCAGGAAGATGTTGTTCCTCAAGCAGCAGAAAACAGC
GAGCTCGAAACAGAGATCCAAAAAGATCAACGAGAAGAAGATCTAAAAGAAGAGCTTCTTCTACTTCAGA
CCCCCATTCCCAGAAAATTGGTCCCTCACAAGCCCTTAAATGATAGATCAAGATCCCACTCAGGGAAAGT
TGAGATGAAAGCAAACAATTTCCCCATAAATCACAAAACTCGTTTTCGACTTTCAACTTCATGGAGAGTC
CCATTTATTAACAGTCATGAGATAAGAAGTATGATTCTCCATCTGCTATGTGATAGATATTTCTCTCAGG
CTGCAGGGTGTCAGAATACCATGTGGGTAAAGCGAAAATATATAGCATGTCTTTACCATCCAAATAGTTT
CACCCATCACGAGAGAGCCATAACATTTAGAAGGCCTTCGAGGGTGCACTACTACCGTCCCCTCACTGAG
AGAATGACATCAGGAAAATTTTGCAAATCAACTGACACTAAAGGGAAATGTAGATTCCGTGCTATTGTGA
GGTCTGTGCTCTTTGTGTCACAGATACAAATTGAAAGTATTTTTAATATAAAAGGTTTTGTGGATATATT
GACATATATCCATACCATGAATGTTATGATCACAAACACCAATAATGGTTGGAAATACTTTTGTCCCATC
TGTGGAAGGCTTTTTAACACTTACTCTGAATTAAGACAACATTCATGCAGCTCTTCTGGGAAT
